Addgene plasmid #213309: HCA3-DuET
Purpose: The DuET construct encodes the named human GPCR engineered with a cleaved hemagglutinin signal peptide, a 5' FLAG and a 3' 1D4 epitope tag optimized for expression in mammalian cells and proteomics studies.
Depositing lab: Thomas Sakmar. Depositing organization: Rockefeller University. Publication: Multiplexed selectivity screening of anti-GPCR antibodies. Dahl L, Kotliar IB, Bendes A, Dodig-Crnkovic T, Fromm S, Elofsson A, Uhlen M, Sakmar TP, Schwenk JM. Sci Adv. 2023 May 3;9(18):eadf9297. doi: 10.1126/sciadv.adf9297. Epub 2023 May 3. PubMed 37134173.
Backbone
  Vector backbone: pcDNA 3.1 (+)
  Vector type: Mammalian Expression
Growth in bacteria
  Bacterial resistance: Ampicillin, 100 μg/mL
  Growth temperature: 37°C
  Growth strain: DH5alpha
  Copy number: High Copy
Gene/Insert
  Gene/Insert name: HCA3 (alt names: Hydroxycarboxylic acid receptor 3; GPR109B, HCA3, HM74)
  Species: H. sapiens (human)
  Entrez Gene: HCAR3 (a.k.a. GPR109B, HCA3, HM74, PUMAG, Puma-g)
  Promoter: CMV, T7
  Tag / fusion protein: FLAG (N terminal on insert); 1D4 (C terminal on insert)
  Cloning method: Gibson Cloning
Terms and licenses: Academic/Nonprofit Terms; Industry Terms: Not Available to Industry
Depositor comments: Class: A, Family: Hydroxycarboxylic acid. Ensembl ID: ENSG00000255398, Uniprot ID: P49019
How to cite: HCA3-DuET was a gift from Thomas Sakmar (Addgene plasmid # 213309 ; http://n2t.net/addgene:213309 ; RRID:Addgene_213309)
