[The description below was written by a language model from this plasmid's Addgene catalogue record and pLannotate feature annotations shown in this document.]
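Description:
HCA3-DuET is a mammalian expression plasmid built on the pcDNA 3.1 (+) backbone that encodes human hydroxycarboxylic acid receptor 3 (HCAR3, also known as GPR109B or HM74), a class A GPCR of the hydroxycarboxylic acid family. It is maintained in E. coli as a high-copy plasmid through a ColE1/pUC-type origin and is selected with ampicillin via the β-lactamase gene. An f1 origin is also present. For mammalian cells, an SV40 early promoter drives a neomycin phosphotransferase cassette ending in an SV40 polyadenylation signal, which would permit G418 selection of stable transfectants. The short annotated fragments of ble, lacI, bom and an HIV-1 LTR appear to be backbone remnants or partial sequence matches rather than functional elements.

The receptor coding sequence, inserted by Gibson cloning, lies downstream of the CMV immediate-early enhancer and promoter and is followed by the bovine growth hormone polyadenylation signal. A T7 promoter between the CMV promoter and the insert allows in vitro transcription. In the DuET design, the receptor is preceded by a cleavable hemagglutinin signal peptide, which is intended to aid membrane insertion and is removed during processing. This leaves an N-terminal FLAG epitope, while a 1D4 epitope is fused at the C terminus. The feature table picks up the FLAG sequence as a short partial match to 3xFLAG just upstream of the HCAR3 reading frame, but it does not separately annotate the signal peptide or the 1D4 tag. The dual tags allow capture and detection of the receptor from opposite ends. According to the record, the design is optimized for mammalian expression and proteomics studies, and the associated publication concerns multiplexed selectivity screening of anti-GPCR antibodies.
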