Features (pLannotate 1.2.2; 21 found; start..end, strand, type, name):
    650..754     -  promoter       AmpR promoter: bla
    813..865     -  misc_feature   bom (fragment): basis of mobility region from pBR322
   1020..1399    +  enhancer       CMV enhancer: human cytomegalovirus immediate early enhancer
   1400..1603    +  promoter       CMV promoter: human cytomegalovirus (CMV) immediate early promoter
   1599..1632    +  LTR            5' LTR (truncated) (fragment): truncated 5' long terminal repeat (LTR) from HIV-1
   1648..1666    +  promoter       T7 promoter: promoter for bacteriophage T7 RNA polymerase
   1759..1779    +  CDS            3xFLAG (fragment): three tandem FLAG® epitope tags
   1792..2952    +  CDS            HCAR3: HCAR3_HUMAN - Also known as GPR109B, HCA3, HM74B, NIACR2. Experimental evidence at protein level: Swiss-Prot protein existence level 1. Receptor for 3-OH-octanoid acid mediates a negative feedback regulation of adipocyte lipolysis to counteract prolipolytic influences under conditions of physiological or pathological increases in beta- oxidation rates. Acts as a low affinity receptor for nicotinic acid. This pharmacological effect requires nicotinic acid doses that are much higher than those provided by a normal diet. From Homo sapiens (Human).
   3083..3307    +  polyA_signal   bGH poly(A) signal: bovine growth hormone polyadenylation signal
   3311..3332    +  promoter       SV40 promoter (fragment): SV40 enhancer and early promoter
   3353..3781    +  rep_origin     f1 ori (sequence partly withheld): f1 bacteriophage origin of replication; arrow indicates direction of (+) strand synthesis
   3795..4124    +  promoter       SV40 promoter: SV40 enhancer and early promoter
   4191..4982    +  CDS            neo: KKA2_KLEPN - Also known as kan, nptII. Experimental evidence at protein level: Swiss-Prot protein existence level 1. Resistance to kanamycin, neomycin, paromomycin, ribostamycin, butirosin and gentamicin B. From Klebsiella pneumoniae.
   5006..5164    +  CDS            ble (fragment): BLE_KLEPN - Experimental evidence at protein level: Swiss-Prot protein existence level 1. Binding protein with a strong affinity to the bleomycin family of antibiotics. Binds to CL990; an antimitotic-antibiotic compound. From Klebsiella pneumoniae.
   5159..5280    +  polyA_signal   SV40 poly(A) signal: SV40 polyadenylation signal
   5353..5369    -  protein_bind   lac operator: The lac repressor binds to the lac operator to inhibit transcription in E. coli. This inhibition can be relieved by adding lactose or isopropyl-β-D-thiogalactopyranoside (IPTG). lac repressor encoded by lacI
   5377..5407    -  promoter       lac promoter: promoter for the E. coli lac operon
   5422..5443    -  protein_bind   CAP binding site: CAP binding activates transcription in the presence of cAMP. E. coli catabolite activator protein
   5456..5548    -  CDS            lacI (fragment): lac repressor; lacI; The lac repressor binds to the lac operator to inhibit transcription in E. coli. This inhibition can be relieved by adding lactose or isopropyl-β-D-thiogalactopyranoside (IPTG).
   5731..6319    -  rep_origin     ori: high-copy-number ColE1/pMB1/pBR322/pUC origin of replication
   6490..649     -  CDS            AmpR (across the origin): β-lactamase; bla; confers resistance to ampicillin, carbenicillin, and related antibiotics
>Addgene plasmid #213309 | HCA3-DuET | addgene full sequence | sequence record 430847 | Addgene NGS Result
GTCCTGCAACTTTATCCGCCTCCATCCAGTCTATTAATTGTTGCCGGGAAGCTAGAGTAAGTAGTTCGCC
AGTTAATAGTTTGCGCAACGTTGTTGCCATTGCTACAGGCATCGTGGTGTCACGCTCGTCGTTTGGTATG
GCTTCATTCAGCTCCGGTTCCCAACGATCAAGGCGAGTTACATGATCCCCCATGTTGTGCAAAAAAGCGG
TTAGCTCCTTCGGTCCTCCGATCGTTGTCAGAAGTAAGTTGGCCGCAGTGTTATCACTCATGGTTATGGC
AGCACTGCATAATTCTCTTACTGTCATGCCATCCGTAAGATGCTTTTCTGTGACTGGTGAGTACTCAACC
AAGTCATTCTGAGAATAGTGTATGCGGCGACCGAGTTGCTCTTGCCCGGCGTCAATACGGGATAATACCG
CGCCACATAGCAGAACTTTAAAAGTGCTCATCATTGGAAAACGTTCTTCGGGGCGAAAACTCTCAAGGAT
CTTACCGCTGTTGAGATCCAGTTCGATGTAACCCACTCGTGCACCCAACTGATCTTCAGCATCTTTTACT
TTCACCAGCGTTTCTGGGTGAGCAAAAACAGGAAGGCAAAATGCCGCAAAAAAGGGAATAAGGGCGACAC
GGAAATGTTGAATACTCATACTCTTCCTTTTTCAATATTATTGAAGCATTTATCAGGGTTATTGTCTCAT
GAGCGGATACATATTTGAATGTATTTAGAAAAATAAACAAATAGGGGTTCCGCGCACATTTCCCCGAAAA
GTGCCACCTGACGTCGACGGATCGGGAGATCTCCCGATCCCCTATGGTGCACTCTCAGTACAATCTGCTC
TGATGCCGCATAGTTAAGCCAGTATCTGCTCCCTGCTTGTGTGTTGGAGGTCGCTGAGTAGTGCGCGAGC
AAAATTTAAGCTACAACAAGGCAAGGCTTGACCGACATTTGCATGAAGAATCTGCTTAGGGTTAGGCGTT
TTGCGCTGCTTCGCGATGTACGGGCCAGATATACGCGTTGACATTGATTATTGACTAGTTATTAATAGTA
ATCAATTACGGGGTCATTAGTTCATAGCCCATATATGGAGTTCCGCGTTACATAACTTACGGTAAATGGC
CCGCCTGGCTGACCGCCCAACGACCCCCGCCCATTGACGTCAATAATGACGTATGTTCCCATAGTAACGC
CAATAGGGACTTTCCATTGACGTCAATGGGTGGAGTATTTACGGTAAACTGCCCACTTGGCAGTACATCA
AGTGTATCATATGCCAAGTACGCCCCCTATTGACGTCAATGACGGTAAATGGCCCGCCTGGCATTATGCC
CAGTACATGACCTTATGGGACTTTCCTACTTGGCAGTACATCTACGTATTAGTCATCGCTATTACCATGG
TGATGCGGTTTTGGCAGTACATCAATGGGCGTGGATAGCGGTTTGACTCACGGGGATTTCCAAGTCTCCA
CCCCATTGACGTCAATGGGAGTTTGTTTTGGCACCAAAATCAACGGGACTTTCCAAAATGTCGTAACAAC
TCCGCCCCATTGACGCAAATGGGCGGTAGGCGTGTACGGTGGGAGGTCTATATAAGCAGAGCTCTCTGGC
TAACTAGAGAACCCACTGCTTACTGGCTTATCGAAATTAATACGACTCACTATAGGGAGACCCAAGCTGG
CTAGCGTTTAAACTTAAGCTTAGCGCCACCATGAAGACGATCATCGCCCTGAGCTACATCTTCTGCCTGG
TATTCGCCGACTACAAGGACGATGATGACGCCAGCATCGATATGAATCGCCACCACCTGCAGGATCACTT
TCTCGAAATCGACAAGAAGAACTGTTGCGTCTTCCGGGACGATTTTATAGCCAAAGTGCTCCCACCCGTG
CTGGGCCTGGAGTTCATCTTTGGCCTCTTGGGCAACGGGTTGGCCCTTTGGATCTTCTGCTTCCATCTCA
AGAGCTGGAAATCTTCCCGGATTTTCCTCTTCAATTTGGCCGTAGCAGATTTCCTGCTCATCATCTGTCT
TCCTTTCGTCATGGACTACTATGTGCGCAGAAGCGATTGGAAGTTTGGTGACATTCCCTGCCGCTTGGTT
TTGTTTATGTTTGCTATGAACCGACAGGGTAGCATCATCTTTCTGACCGTCGTTGCCGTCGACCGATATT
TTCGGGTGGTGCATCCTCACCATGCCTTGAACAAAATATCCAACTGGACAGCCGCTATAATTTCTTGCTT
GCTGTGGGGCATTACTGTGGGGCTGACTGTGCACCTTCTGAAGAAGAAATTGCTGATCCAGAATGGGACC
GCGAACGTATGCATTTCTTTCTCTATATGTCATACATTTCGATGGCATGAGGCCATGTTCCTGCTGGAGT
TTTTTCTTCCACTCGGGATTATCCTTTTCTGTAGTGCTAGGATCATCTGGAGTTTGCGGCAACGCCAAAT
GGATCGGCATGCTAAAATTAAGCGAGCCATAACGTTCATTATGGTGGTTGCCATAGTGTTCGTGATCTGT
TTTCTGCCTAGCGTCGTCGTGAGGATCCACATCTTTTGGCTGCTGCACACCTCTGGGACCCAGAACTGCG
AAGTGTACCGATCAGTAGATCTCGCGTTTTTTATCACATTGTCCTTTACTTACATGAACTCCATGCTCGA
CCCTGTGGTTTACTACTTCAGTTCTCCCTCTTTTCCAAACTTCTTTTCCACCCTGATTAATCGGTGCCTT
CAAAGGAAGATTACAGGAGAGCCTGATAATAACAGGAGCACTTCAGTCGAGCTGACCGGAGATCCCAACA
AGACTCGGGGAGCCCCTGAGGCACTTATCGCCAATTCTGGAGAACCCTGGAGCCCTAGCTACCTGGGGCC
AACATCTAATAACCATTCTAAGAAGGGGCACTGCCACCAGGAGCCAGCCAGCTTGGAGAAACAGTTGGGC
TGTTGTATCGAAATCGATACCGGTGGACGCACCGGTGAATTCGATGAGGCCAGCACCACCGTGTCTAAGA
CCGAGACTTCTCAGGTGGCCCCTGCCTAACTCGAGTCTAGAGGGCCCGTTTAAACCCGCTGATCAGCCTC
GACTGTGCCTTCTAGTTGCCAGCCATCTGTTGTTTGCCCCTCCCCCGTGCCTTCCTTGACCCTGGAAGGT
GCCACTCCCACTGTCCTTTCCTAATAAAATGAGGAAATTGCATCGCATTGTCTGAGTAGGTGTCATTCTA
TTCTGGGGGGTGGGGTGGGGCAGGACAGCAAGGGGGAGGATTGGGAAGACAATAGCAGGCATGCTGGGGA
TGCGGTGGGCTCTATGGCTTCTGAGGCGGAAAGAACCAGCTGGGGCTCTAGGGGGTATCCCC
[124 nt withheld, positions 3353-3476]
C
[91 nt withheld, positions 3478-3568]
A
[49 nt withheld, positions 3570-3618]
CCTTTGACGTTGGAGTCCACGTTCTTT
[37 nt withheld, positions 3646-3682]
ACCCTATCTCGGTCTATTCTTTTGATTTATAAGGGATTTTGCCGATTTCGGCCTATTGGTTAAAAAATGA
GCTGATTTAACAAAAATTTAACGCGAATTAATTCTGTGGAATGTGTGTCAGTTAGGGTGTGGAAAGTCCC
CAGGCTCCCCAGCAGGCAGAAGTATGCAAAGCATGCATCTCAATTAGTCAGCAACCAGGTGTGGAAAGTC
CCCAGGCTCCCCAGCAGGCAGAAGTATGCAAAGCATGCATCTCAATTAGTCAGCAACCATAGTCCCGCCC
CTAACTCCGCCCATCCCGCCCCTAACTCCGCCCAGTTCCGCCCATTCTCCGCCCCATGGCTGACTAATTT
TTTTTATTTATGCAGAGGCCGAGGCCGCCTCTGCCTCTGAGCTATTCCAGAAGTAGTGAGGAGGCTTTTT
TGGAGGCCTAGGCTTTTGCAAAAAGCTCCCGGGAGCTTGTATATCCATTTTCGGATCTGATCAAGAGACA
GGATGAGGATCGTTTCGCATGATTGAACAAGATGGATTGCACGCAGGTTCTCCGGCCGCTTGGGTGGAGA
GGCTATTCGGCTATGACTGGGCACAACAGACAATCGGCTGCTCTGATGCCGCCGTGTTCCGGCTGTCAGC
GCAGGGGCGCCCGGTTCTTTTTGTCAAGACCGACCTGTCCGGTGCCCTGAATGAACTGCAGGACGAGGCA
GCGCGGCTATCGTGGCTGGCCACGACGGGCGTTCCTTGCGCAGCTGTGCTCGACGTTGTCACTGAAGCGG
GAAGGGACTGGCTGCTATTGGGCGAAGTGCCGGGGCAGGATCTCCTGTCATCTCACCTTGCTCCTGCCGA
GAAAGTATCCATCATGGCTGATGCAATGCGGCGGCTGCATACGCTTGATCCGGCTACCTGCCCATTCGAC
CACCAAGCGAAACATCGCATCGAGCGAGCACGTACTCGGATGGAAGCCGGTCTTGTCGATCAGGATGATC
TGGACGAAGAGCATCAGGGGCTCGCGCCAGCCGAACTGTTCGCCAGGCTCAAGGCGCGCATGCCCGACGG
CGAGGATCTCGTCGTGACCCATGGCGATGCCTGCTTGCCGAATATCATGGTGGAAAATGGCCGCTTTTCT
GGATTCATCGACTGTGGCCGGCTGGGTGTGGCGGACCGCTATCAGGACATAGCGTTGGCTACCCGTGATA
TTGCTGAAGAGCTTGGCGGCGAATGGGCTGACCGCTTCCTCGTGCTTTACGGTATCGCCGCTCCCGATTC
GCAGCGCATCGCCTTCTATCGCCTTCTTGACGAGTTCTTCTGAGCGGGACTCTGGGGTTCGAAATGACCG
ACCAAGCGACGCCCAACCTGCCATCACGAGATTTCGATTCCACCGCCGCCTTCTATGAAAGGTTGGGCTT
CGGAATCGTTTTCCGGGACGCCGGCTGGATGATCCTCCAGCGCGGGGATCTCATGCTGGAGTTCTTCGCC
CACCCCAACTTGTTTATTGCAGCTTATAATGGTTACAAATAAAGCAATAGCATCACAAATTTCACAAATA
AAGCATTTTTTTCACTGCATTCTAGTTGTGGTTTGTCCAAACTCATCAATGTATCTTATCATGTCTGTAT
ACCGTCGACCTCTAGCTAGAGCTTGGCGTAATCATGGTCATAGCTGTTTCCTGTGTGAAATTGTTATCCG
CTCACAATTCCACACAACATACGAGCCGGAAGCATAAAGTGTAAAGCCTGGGGTGCCTAATGAGTGAGCT
AACTCACATTAATTGCGTTGCGCTCACTGCCCGCTTTCCAGTCGGGAAACCTGTCGTGCCAGCTGCATTA
ATGAATCGGCCAACGCGCGGGGAGAGGCGGTTTGCGTATTGGGCGCTCTTCCGCTTCCTCGCTCACTGAC
TCGCTGCGCTCGGTCGTTCGGCTGCGGCGAGCGGTATCAGCTCACTCAAAGGCGGTAATACGGTTATCCA
CAGAATCAGGGGATAACGCAGGAAAGAACATGTGAGCAAAAGGCCAGCAAAAGGCCAGGAACCGTAAAAA
GGCCGCGTTGCTGGCGTTTTTCCATAGGCTCCGCCCCCCTGACGAGCATCACAAAAATCGACGCTCAAGT
CAGAGGTGGCGAAACCCGACAGGACTATAAAGATACCAGGCGTTTCCCCCTGGAAGCTCCCTCGTGCGCT
CTCCTGTTCCGACCCTGCCGCTTACCGGATACCTGTCCGCCTTTCTCCCTTCGGGAAGCGTGGCGCTTTC
TCATAGCTCACGCTGTAGGTATCTCAGTTCGGTGTAGGTCGTTCGCTCCAAGCTGGGCTGTGTGCACGAA
CCCCCCGTTCAGCCCGACCGCTGCGCCTTATCCGGTAACTATCGTCTTGAGTCCAACCCGGTAAGACACG
ACTTATCGCCACTGGCAGCAGCCACTGGTAACAGGATTAGCAGAGCGAGGTATGTAGGCGGTGCTACAGA
GTTCTTGAAGTGGTGGCCTAACTACGGCTACACTAGAAGAACGGTATTTGGTATCTGCGCTCTGCTGAAG
CCAGTTACCTTCGGAAAAAGAGTTGGTAGCTCTTGATCCGGCAAACAAACCACCGCTGGTAGCGGTGGTT
TTTTTGTTTGCAAGCAGCAGATTACGCGCAGAAAAAAAGGATCTCAAGAAGATCCTTTGATCTTTTCTAC
GGGGTCTGACGCTCAGTGGAACGAAAACTCACGTTAAGGGATTTTGGTCATGAGATTATCAAAAAGGATC
TTCACCTAGATCCTTTTAAATTAAAAATGAAGTTTTAAATCAATCTAAAGTATATATGAGTAAACTTGGT
CTGACAGTTACCAATGCTTAATCAGTGAGGCACCTATCTCAGCGATCTGTCTATTTCGTTCATCCATAGT
TGCCTGACTCCCCGTCGTGTAGATAACTACGATACGGGAGGGCTTACCATCTGGCCCCAGTGCTGCAATG
ATACCGCGAGACCCACGCTCACCGGCTCCAGATTTATCAGCAATAAACCAGCCAGCCGGAAGGGCCGAGC
GCAGAAGTG
